Addgene plasmid #64065: gp64-mVEGF-C-HisTag-pENTR
Purpose: Plasmid encodes mature form of murine VEGF-C preceded by baculoviral gp64 secretion signal; entry vector to Gateway cloning system.
Depositing lab: Joanna Bereta. Depositing organization: Jagiellonian University. Publication: Overcoming inefficient secretion of recombinant VEGF-C in baculovirus expression vector system by simple purification of the protein from cell lysate. Klaus T, Kulesza M, Bzowska M, Wyroba B, Kilarski WW, Bereta J. Protein Expr Purif. 2015 Mar 7. pii: S1046-5928(15)00040-6. doi: 10.1016/j.pep.2015.03.001. PubMed 25758709.
Backbone
  Vector backbone: pENTR/D-TOPO
  Backbone manufacturer: Invitrogen
  Total vector size (bp): 3027
  Vector type: Insect Expression
Growth in bacteria
  Bacterial resistance: Kanamycin, 50 μg/mL
  Growth temperature: 37°C
  Growth strain: Top10
  Copy number: High Copy
Gene/Insert
  Gene/Insert name: vascular endothelial growth factor C (alt name: VEGF-C)
  Species: M. musculus (mouse)
  Insert size (bp): 440
  GenBank ID: U73620.1
  Entrez Gene: Vegfc (a.k.a. AW228853, VEGF-, VEGF-C)
  Tag / fusion protein: His-tag (C terminal on insert)
Resource information
  A portion of this plasmid was derived from a plasmid made by: DNA encoding a mature form of murine VEGF-C was amplified by PCR from a plasmid, which was a kind gift from Prof. Melody A. Swartz (Ecole Polytechnique Fédérale de Lausanne).
Terms and licenses: Academic/Nonprofit Terms; Industry Terms: Not Available to Industry
How to cite: gp64-mVEGF-C-HisTag-pENTR was a gift from Joanna Bereta (Addgene plasmid # 64065 ; http://n2t.net/addgene:64065 ; RRID:Addgene_64065)
