[The description below was written by a language model from this plasmid's Addgene catalogue record and pLannotate feature annotations shown in this document.]
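Description:
gp64-mVEGF-C-HisTag-pENTR is a 3,027 bp Gateway entry clone built in the Invitrogen pENTR/D-TOPO backbone. It is propagated in E. coli from a high-copy ColE1/pUC-type origin and selected with kanamycin through the aph(3')-Ia (KanR) gene. Although it is catalogued as an insect expression vector, the annotated features show no insect or baculoviral promoter upstream of the insert. The only promoter annotated is a T7 promoter lying outside attL2 on the opposite strand. The plasmid is therefore best understood as a shuttle intermediate rather than an expression construct in its own right. The rrnB T1 and T2 terminators upstream of the cloning region are standard backbone elements that limit read-through transcription into the insert in bacteria. The short lacI and lacZα matches are small fragments, most likely backbone remnants.

The payload, about 440 bp, sits between attL1 and attL2. It consists of the signal sequence of the Autographa californica baculovirus envelope glycoprotein GP64, fused in frame to a fragment of mouse Vegfc corresponding to the mature form of VEGF-C, and followed by a C-terminal polyhistidine tag; the 18 nt annotated span corresponds to six histidines. The gp64 leader is meant to direct the growth factor into the secretory pathway of insect cells, and the His tag allows metal-affinity purification. An LR Clonase reaction between the attL sites and the attR sites of a destination vector transfers the whole cassette, in a fixed orientation, behind that vector's promoter. The record indicates use in the baculovirus expression vector system to produce recombinant murine VEGF-C, a ligand of VEGFR2 and VEGFR3. The associated work addressed poor secretion of the protein by purifying it from cell lysate.
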