Features (pLannotate 1.2.2; 12 found; start..end, strand, type, name):
    121..213     +  CDS            lacI (fragment): lac repressor; lacI; The lac repressor binds to the lac operator to inhibit transcription in E. coli. This inhibition can be relieved by adding lactose or isopropyl-β-D-thiogalactopyranoside (IPTG).
    268..295     -  terminator     rrnB T2 terminator: transcription terminator T2 from the E. coli rrnB gene
    427..470     +  terminator     rrnB T1 terminator: Escherichia coli rrnB; transcription terminator T1 from the E. coli rrnB gene
    517..553     -  CDS            lacZα (fragment): LacZα fragment of β-galactosidase; lacZ fragment
    569..668     +  protein_bind   attL1: mutant version of attL; recombination site for the Gateway® LR reaction LR Clonase™
    689..748     +  sig_peptide    GP64 signal sequence: signal sequence from the baculovirus envelope glycoprotein GP64; Autographa californica gp64
    743..1102    +  CDS            Vegfc (fragment): VEGFC_MOUSE - Experimental evidence at protein level: Swiss-Prot protein existence level 1. Growth factor active in angiogenesis, and endothelial cell growth, stimulating their proliferation and migration and also has effects on the permeability of blood vessels. May function in angiogenesis of the venous and lymphatic vascular systems during embryogenesis, and also in the maintenance of differentiated lymphatic endothelium in adults. Binds and activates KDR/VEGFR2 and FLT4/VEGFR3 receptors. From Mus musculus (Mouse).
   1109..1126    +  CDS            9xHis (fragment): 9xHis affinity tag
   1152..1251    -  protein_bind   attL2: mutant version of attL; recombination site for the Gateway® LR reaction LR Clonase™
   1269..1287    -  promoter       T7 promoter: promoter for bacteriophage T7 RNA polymerase
   1421..2230    +  CDS            KanR: aminoglycoside phosphotransferase; aph(3')-Ia; confers resistance to kanamycin in bacteria or G418 (Geneticin®) in eukaryotes
   2377..2965    +  rep_origin     ori: high-copy-number ColE1/pMB1/pBR322/pUC origin of replication
>Addgene plasmid #64065 | gp64-mVEGF-C-HisTag-pENTR | depositor full sequence | sequence record 107106 | gp64-mVEGF-C-HisTag-pENTR sequence 3027 bps
CTTTCCTGCGTTATCCCCTGATTCTGTGGATAACCGTATTACCGCCTTTGAGTGAGCTGATACCGCTCGC
CGCAGCCGAACGACCGAGCGCAGCGAGTCAGTGAGCGAGGAAGCGGAAGAGCGCCCAATACGCAAACCGC
CTCTCCCCGCGCGTTGGCCGATTCATTAATGCAGCTGGCACGACAGGTTTCCCGACTGGAAAGCGGGCAG
TGAGCGCAACGCAATTAATACGCGTACCGCTAGCCAGGAAGAGTTTGTAGAAACGCAAAAAGGCCATCCG
TCAGGATGGCCTTCTGCTTAGTTTGATGCCTGGCAGTTTATGGCGGGCGTCCTGCCCGCCACCCTCCGGG
CCGTTGCTTCACAACGTTCAAATCCGCTCCCGGCGGATTTGTCCTACTCAGGAGAGCGTTCACCGACAAA
CAACAGATAAAACGAAAGGCCCAGTCTTCCGACTGAGCCTTTCGTTTTATTTGATGCCTGGCAGTTCCCT
ACTCTCGCGTTAACGCTAGCATGGATGTTTTCCCAGTCACGACGTTGTAAAACGACGGCCAGTCTTAAGC
TCGGGCCCCAAATAATGATTTTATTTTGACTGATAGTGACCTGTTCGTTGCAACAAATTGATGAGCAATG
CTTTTTTATAATGCCAACTTTGTACAAAAAAGCAGGCTCCGCGGCCGCCCCCTTCACCATGGTAAGCGCT
ATTGTTTTATATGTGCTTTTGGCGGCGGCGGCGCATTCTGCCTTTGCGGGATCCGCACATTATAACACAG
AGATCCTGAAAAGTATTGATAATGAGTGGAGAAAGACTCAATGCATGCCACGTGAGGTGTGTATAGATGT
GGGGAAGGAGTTTGGAGCAGCCACAAACACCTTCTTTAAACCTCCATGTGTGTCCGTCTACAGATGTGGG
GGTTGCTGCAACAGCGAGGGGCTGCAGTGCATGAACACCAGCACAGGTTACCTCAGCAAGACGTTGTTTG
AAATTACAGTGCCTCTCTCACAAGGCCCCAAACCAGTCACAATCAGTTTTGCCAATCACACTTCCTGCCG
GTGCATGTCTAAACTGGATGTTTACAGACAAGTTCATTCAATTATTAGACGTCTCGAGCACCACCACCAC
CACCACTGAATTTAAAAGGGTGGGCGCGCCGACCCAGCTTTCTTGTACAAAGTTGGCATTATAAGAAAGC
ATTGCTTATCAATTTGTTGCAACGAACAGGTCACTATCAGTCAAAATAAAATCATTATTTGCCATCCAGC
TGATATCCCCTATAGTGAGTCGTATTACATGGTCATAGCTGTTTCCTGGCAGCTCTGGCCCGTGTCTCAA
AATCTCTGATGTTACATTGCACAAGATAAAAATATATCATCATGAACAATAAAACTGTCTGCTTACATAA
ACAGTAATACAAGGGGTGTTATGAGCCATATTCAACGGGAAACGTCGAGGCCGCGATTAAATTCCAACAT
GGATGCTGATTTATATGGGTATAAATGGGCTCGCGATAATGTCGGGCAATCAGGTGCGACAATCTATCGC
TTGTATGGGAAGCCCGATGCGCCAGAGTTGTTTCTGAAACATGGCAAAGGTAGCGTTGCCAATGATGTTA
CAGATGAGATGGTCAGACTAAACTGGCTGACGGAATTTATGCCTCTTCCGACCATCAAGCATTTTATCCG
TACTCCTGATGATGCATGGTTACTCACCACTGCGATCCCCGGAAAAACAGCATTCCAGGTATTAGAAGAA
TATCCTGATTCAGGTGAAAATATTGTTGATGCGCTGGCAGTGTTCCTGCGCCGGTTGCATTCGATTCCTG
TTTGTAATTGTCCTTTTAACAGCGATCGCGTATTTCGTCTCGCTCAGGCGCAATCACGAATGAATAACGG
TTTGGTTGATGCGAGTGATTTTGATGACGAGCGTAATGGCTGGCCTGTTGAACAAGTCTGGAAAGAAATG
CATAAACTTTTGCCATTCTCACCGGATTCAGTCGTCACTCATGGTGATTTCTCACTTGATAACCTTATTT
TTGACGAGGGGAAATTAATAGGTTGTATTGATGTTGGACGAGTCGGAATCGCAGACCGATACCAGGATCT
TGCCATCCTATGGAACTGCCTCGGTGAGTTTTCTCCTTCATTACAGAAACGGCTTTTTCAAAAATATGGT
ATTGATAATCCTGATATGAATAAATTGCAGTTTCATTTGATGCTCGATGAGTTTTTCTAATCAGAATTGG
TTAATTGGTTGTAACACTGGCAGAGCATTACGCTGACTTGACGGGACGGCGCAAGCTCATGACCAAAATC
CCTTAACGTGAGTTACGCGTCGTTCCACTGAGCGTCAGACCCCGTAGAAAAGATCAAAGGATCTTCTTGA
GATCCTTTTTTTCTGCGCGTAATCTGCTGCTTGCAAACAAAAAAACCACCGCTACCAGCGGTGGTTTGTT
TGCCGGATCAAGAGCTACCAACTCTTTTTCCGAAGGTAACTGGCTTCAGCAGAGCGCAGATACCAAATAC
TGTCCTTCTAGTGTAGCCGTAGTTAGGCCACCACTTCAAGAACTCTGTAGCACCGCCTACATACCTCGCT
CTGCTAATCCTGTTACCAGTGGCTGCTGCCAGTGGCGATAAGTCGTGTCTTACCGGGTTGGACTCAAGAC
GATAGTTACCGGATAAGGCGCAGCGGTCGGGCTGAACGGGGGGTTCGTGCACACAGCCCAGCTTGGAGCG
AACGACCTACACCGAACTGAGATACCTACAGCGTGAGCATTGAGAAAGCGCCACGCTTCCCGAAGGGAGA
AAGGCGGACAGGTATCCGGTAAGCGGCAGGGTCGGAACAGGAGAGCGCACGAGGGAGCTTCCAGGGGGAA
ACGCCTGGTATCTTTATAGTCCTGTCGGGTTTCGCCACCTCTGACTTGAGCGTCGATTTTTGTGATGCTC
GTCAGGGGGGCGGAGCCTATGGAAAAACGCCAGCAACGCGGCCTTTTTACGGTTCCTGGCCTTTTGCTGG
CCTTTTGCTCACATGTT
