>Addgene plasmid #64065 | gp64-mVEGF-C-HisTag-pENTR | addgene partial sequence | sequence record 110611 | pBR322ori-F 5'-GGGAAACGCCTGGTATCTTT-3'
GCCACCTCTGACTTGAGCGTCGATTTTTGTGATGCTCGTCAGGGGGGCGGAGCCTATGGAAAAACGCCAG
CAACGCGGCCTTTTTACGGTTCCTGGCCTTTTGCTGGCCTTTTGCTCACATGTTCTTTCCTGCGTTATCC
CCTGATTCTGTGGATAACCGTATTACCGCCTTTGAGTGAGCTGATACCGCTCGCCGCAGCCGAACGACCG
AGCGCAGCGAGTCAGTGAGCGAGGAAGCGGAAGAGCGCCCAATACGCAAACCGCCTCTCCCCGCGCGTTG
GCCGATTCATTAATGCAGCTGGCACGACAGGTTTCCCGACTGGAAAGCGGGCAGTGAGCGCAACGCAATT
AATACGCGTACCGCTAGCCAGGAAGAGTTTGTAGAAACGCAAAAAGGCCATCCGTCAGGATGGCCTTCTG
CTTAGTTTGATGCCTGGCAGTTTATGGCGGGCGTCCTGCCCGCCACCCTCCGGGCCGTTGCTTCACAACG
TTCAAATCCGCTCCCGGCGGATTTGTCCTACTCAGGAGAGCGTTCACCGACAAACAACAGATAAAACGAA
AGGCCCAGTCTTCCGACTGAGCCTTTCGTTTTATTTGATGCCTGGCAGTTCCCTACTCTCGCGTTAACGC
TAGCATGGATGTTTTCCCAGTCACGACGTTGTAAAACGACGGCCAGTCTTAAGCTCGGGCCCCAAATAAT
GATTTTATTTTGACTGATAGTGACCTGTTCGTTGCAACAAATTGATGAGCAATGCTTTTTTATAATGCCA
ACTTTGTACAAAAAAGCAGGCTCCGCGGCCGCCCCCTTCACCATGGTAAGCGCTATTGTTTTATATGTGC
TTTTGGCGGCGGCGGCGCATTCTGCCTTTGCGGGATCCGCACATTATAACACAGAGATCCTGAAAAGTAT
TGATAATGAGTGGAGAAAGACTCAATGCATGCCACGTGAGGTG
