>Addgene plasmid #64065 | gp64-mVEGF-C-HisTag-pENTR | addgene partial sequence | sequence record 110614 | Kan-R 5'-ATCGCGAGCCCATTTATACC-3'
TTGGAATTTAATCGCGGCCTCGACGTTTCCCGTTGAATATGGCTCATAACACCCCTTGTATTACTGTTTA
TGTAAGCAGACAGTTTTATTGTTCATGATGATATATTTTTATCTTGTGCAATGTAACATCAGAGATTTTG
AGACACGGGCCAGAGCTGCCAGGAAACAGCTATGACCATGTAATACGACTCACTATAGGGGATATCAGCT
GGATGGCAAATAATGATTTTATTTTGACTGATAGTGACCTGTTCGTTGCAACAAATTGATAAGCAATGCT
TTCTTATAATGCCAACTTTGTACAAGAAAGCTGGGTCGGCGCGCCCACCCTTTTAAATTCAGTGGTGGTG
GTGGTGGTGCTCGAGACGTCTAATAATTGAATGAACTTGTCTGTAAACATCCAGTTTAGACATGCACCGG
CAGGAAGTGTGATTGGCAAAACTGATTGTGACTGGTTTGGGGCCTTGTGAGAGAGGCACTGTAATTTCAA
ACAACGTCTTGCTGAGGTAACCTGTGCTGGTGTTCATGCACTGCAGCCCCTCGCTGTTGCAGCAACCCCC
ACATCTGTAGACGGACACACATGGAGGTTTAAAGAAGGTGTTTGTGGCTGCTCCAAACTCCTTCCCCACA
TCTATACACACCTCACGTGGCATGCATTGAGTCTTTCTCCACTCATTATCAATACTTTTCAGGATCTCTG
TGTTATAATGTGCGGATCCCGCAAAGGCAGAATGCGCCGCCGCCGCCAAAAGCACATATAAAACAATAGC
GCTTACCATGGTGAAGGGGGCGGCCGCGGAGCCTGCTTTTT
